Addgene plasmid #76905: MAP3K13 gRNA (BRDN0001145899)
Purpose: 3rd generation lentiviral gRNA plasmid targeting human MAP3K13
Depositing lab: John Doench & David Root. Depositing organization: Broad Institute. Publication: Optimized sgRNA design to maximize activity and minimize off-target effects of CRISPR-Cas9. Doench JG, Fusi N, Sullender M, Hegde M, Vaimberg EW, Donovan KF, Smith I, Tothova Z, Wilen C, Orchard R, Virgin HW, Listgarten J, Root DE. Nat Biotechnol. 2016 Jan 18. doi: 10.1038/nbt.3437. PubMed 26780180.
Backbone
  Vector backbone: lentiGuide-Puro
  Backbone manufacturer: Zhang Lab (Addgene plasmid # 52963)
  Vector type: Mammalian Expression, Lentiviral, CRISPR
  Selectable markers: Puromycin
Growth in bacteria
  Bacterial resistance: Ampicillin, 100 μg/mL
  Growth temperature: 37°C
  Growth strain: DH5alpha
  Copy number: High Copy
Gene/Insert
  Gene/Insert name: MAP3K13 (alt names: MAP3K13; NM_001242314.1)
  gRNA/shRNA sequence: AAATCCTTATGAAACAGACG
  Species: H. sapiens (human)
  Entrez Gene: MAP3K13 (a.k.a. LZK, MEKK13, MLK)
  Promoter: hU6
  Cloning method: Unknown
  Sequencing primers: 5′ U6-F; 3′ pS2-R
Terms and licenses: Academic/Nonprofit Terms; Industry Terms: Not Available to Industry
Depositor comments: The gRNA was designed to target the following Genbank reference sequence(s): NM_001242314.1,NM_001242317.1,NM_004721.4. Note that this plasmid does NOT contain Cas9. It should be used in conjunction with lentiCas9-Blast (Addgene #52962) or otherwise with cell lines already expressing Cas9. Browse the full kinome gRNA library at http://www.addgene.org/pooled-library/broadgpp-human-kinome/ or visit http://www.broadinstitute.org/rnai/public/ for detailed protocols and information.
How to cite: MAP3K13 gRNA (BRDN0001145899) was a gift from John Doench & David Root (Addgene plasmid # 76905 ; http://n2t.net/addgene:76905 ; RRID:Addgene_76905)
