[The description below was written by a language model from this plasmid's Addgene catalogue record and pLannotate feature annotations shown in this document.]
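Description:
MAP3K13 gRNA (BRDN0001145899) is a third-generation lentiviral CRISPR guide plasmid built on the lentiGuide-Puro backbone, carrying a single guide RNA directed against human MAP3K13 (also known as LZK or MEKK13). It is propagated in E. coli as a high-copy plasmid through a ColE1/pUC-type origin with ampicillin selection from the β-lactamase gene. The backbone also retains an f1 origin, an SV40 origin and poly(A) signal, and remnants of lac and T7/T3 promoter sequences.

The lentiviral transfer cassette begins with an RSV promoter fused to a truncated HIV-1 5' LTR, which drives Tat-independent production of the genomic RNA in packaging cells. This is followed by the Ψ packaging signal with a partial gag region and the Rev response element for nuclear export. Downstream, a human U6 RNA polymerase III promoter transcribes the MAP3K13-specific spacer joined to the Streptococcus pyogenes Cas9 guide RNA scaffold. A cPPT/CTS element follows, which aids nuclear import of the provirus. An EF-1α core promoter with its intron A then expresses puromycin N-acetyltransferase, allowing selection of transduced mammalian cells. A WPRE enhances transcript expression, and the cassette ends in a self-inactivating ΔU3 3' LTR.

The plasmid does not encode Cas9, so it must be paired with a separate Cas9 vector such as lentiCas9-Blast or used in cells that already express the nuclease. The guide was designed against several MAP3K13 reference transcripts. It belongs to a human kinome guide RNA collection associated with work on optimized sgRNA design, and it is suited to knocking out MAP3K13 in human cells.
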