Features (pLannotate 1.2.2; 29 found; start..end, strand, type, name):
     14..80      +  CDS            small t antigen (fragment): SV40 (simian virus 40) small t antigen
    106..317     +  promoter       EF-1α core promoter: core promoter for human elongation factor EF-1α
    318..1256    +  intron         EF-1α intron A: intron upstream of the start codon of human EF-1α
   1278..1877    +  CDS            PuroR (fragment): puromycin N-acetyltransferase; pac from Streptomyces; confers resistance to puromycin
   1893..2481    +  misc_feature   WPRE: woodchuck hepatitis virus posttranscriptional regulatory element
   2532..2551    +  misc_feature   cPPT/CTS (fragment): central polypurine tract and central termination sequence of HIV-1
   2553..2786    +  LTR            3' LTR (ΔU3): self-inactivating 3' long terminal repeat (LTR) from HIV-1
   2864..2985    +  polyA_signal   SV40 poly(A) signal: SV40 polyadenylation signal
   3025..3160    +  rep_origin     SV40 ori: SV40 origin of replication
   3181..3199    -  promoter       T7 promoter: promoter for bacteriophage T7 RNA polymerase
   3207..3362    +  CDS            lacZα (fragment): LacZα fragment of β-galactosidase; lacZ fragment
   3367..3795    +  rep_origin     f1 ori (sequence partly withheld): f1 bacteriophage origin of replication; arrow indicates direction of (+) strand synthesis
   3848..3952    +  promoter       AmpR promoter: bla
   3953..4813    +  CDS            AmpR: β-lactamase; bla; confers resistance to ampicillin, carbenicillin, and related antibiotics
   4984..5572    +  rep_origin     ori: high-copy-number ColE1/pMB1/pBR322/pUC origin of replication
   5755..5847    +  CDS            lacI (fragment): lac repressor; lacI; The lac repressor binds to the lac operator to inhibit transcription in E. coli. This inhibition can be relieved by adding lactose or isopropyl-β-D-thiogalactopyranoside (IPTG).
   5860..5881    +  protein_bind   CAP binding site: CAP binding activates transcription in the presence of cAMP. E. coli catabolite activator protein
   5896..5926    +  promoter       lac promoter: promoter for the E. coli lac operon
   5934..5950    +  protein_bind   lac operator: The lac repressor binds to the lac operator to inhibit transcription in E. coli. This inhibition can be relieved by adding lactose or isopropyl-β-D-thiogalactopyranoside (IPTG). lac repressor encoded by lacI
   5995..6013    +  promoter       T3 promoter: promoter for bacteriophage T3 RNA polymerase
   6041..6267    +  promoter       RSV promoter: Rous sarcoma virus enhancer/promoter
   6268..6448    +  LTR            5' LTR (truncated): truncated 5' long terminal repeat (LTR) from HIV-1
   6495..6620    +  misc_feature   HIV-1 Ψ: packaging signal of human immunodeficiency virus type 1
   6604..6967    +  CDS            HIV-1 gag (fragment): gag protein from human immunodeficiency virus 1; gag
   7113..7346    +  misc_feature   RRE: The Rev response element (RRE) of HIV-1 allows for Rev-dependent mRNA export from the nucleus to the cytoplasm.
   7723..7749    +  CDS            Rev (fragment): human immunodeficiency virus 1 (HIV-1) Rev protein; rev; enhances nuclear export of unspliced and incompletely spliced viral mRNAs
   7753..7993    +  promoter       U6 promoter: RNA polymerase III promoter for human U6 snRNA
   8023..8098    +  misc_RNA       gRNA scaffold: guide RNA scaffold for the Streptococcus pyogenes CRISPR/Cas9 system
   8154..8271    +  misc_feature   cPPT/CTS: central polypurine tract and central termination sequence of HIV-1
>Addgene plasmid #76905 | MAP3K13 gRNA (BRDN0001145899) | addgene full sequence | sequence record 186738 | Addgene Assembled Sequence
CCCGGGTGCAAAGATGGATAAAGTTTTAAACAGAGAGGAATCTTTGCAGCTAATGGACCTTCTAGGTCTT
GAAAGGAGTGGGAATTGGCTCCGGTGCCCGTCAGTGGGCAGAGCGCACATCGCCCACAGTCCCCGAGAAG
TTGGGGGGAGGGGTCGGCAATTGATCCGGTGCCTAGAGAAGGTGGCGCGGGGTAAACTGGGAAAGTGATG
TCGTGTACTGGCTCCGCCTTTTTCCCGAGGGTGGGGGAGAACCGTATATAAGTGCAGTAGTCGCCGTGAA
CGTTCTTTTTCGCAACGGGTTTGCCGCCAGAACACAGGTAAGTGCCGTGTGTGGTTCCCGCGGGCCTGGC
CTCTTTACGGGTTATGGCCCTTGCGTGCCTTGAATTACTTCCACCTGGCTGCAGTACGTGATTCTTGATC
CCGAGCTTCGGGTTGGAAGTGGGTGGGAGAGTTCGAGGCCTTGCGCTTAAGGAGCCCCTTCGCCTCGTGC
TTGAGTTGAGGCCTGGCCTGGGCGCTGGGGCCGCCGCGTGCGAATCTGGTGGCACCTTCGCGCCTGTCTC
GCTGCTTTCGATAAGTCTCTAGCCATTTAAAATTTTTGATGACCTGCTGCGACGCTTTTTTTCTGGCAAG
ATAGTCTTGTAAATGCGGGCCAAGATCTGCACACTGGTATTTCGGTTTTTGGGGCCGCGGGCGGCGACGG
GGCCCGTGCGTCCCAGCGCACATGTTCGGCGAGGCGGGGCCTGCGAGCGCGGCCACCGAGAATCGGACGG
GGGTAGTCTCAAGCTGGCCGGCCTGCTCTGGTGCCTGGCCTCGCGCCGCCGTGTATCGCCCCGCCCTGGG
CGGCAAGGCTGGCCCGGTCGGCACCAGTTGCGTGAGCGGAAAGATGGCCGCTTCCCGGCCCTGCTGCAGG
GAGCTCAAAATGGAGGACGCGGCGCTCGGGAGAGCGGGCGGGTGAGTCACCCACACAAAGGAAAAGGGCC
TTTCCGTCCTCAGCCGTCGCTTCATGTGACTCCACGGAGTACCGGGCGCCGTCCAGGCACCTCGATTAGT
TCTCGAGCTTTTGGAGTACGTCGTCTTTAGGTTGGGGGGAGGGGTTTTATGCGATGGAGTTTCCCCACAC
TGAGTGGGTGGAGACTGAAGTTAGGCCAGCTTGGCACTTGATGTAATTCTCCTTGGAATTTGCCCTTTTT
GAGTTTGGATCTTGGTTCATTCTCAAGCCTCAGACAGTGGTTCAAAGTTTTTTTCTTCCATTTCAGGTGT
CGTGACGTACGGCCACCATGACCGAGTACAAGCCCACGGTGCGCCTCGCCACCCGCGACGACGTCCCCAG
GGCCGTACGCACCCTCGCCGCCGCGTTCGCCGACTACCCCGCCACGCGCCACACCGTCGATCCGGACCGC
CACATCGAGCGGGTCACCGAGCTGCAAGAACTCTTCCTCACGCGCGTCGGGCTCGACATCGGCAAGGTGT
GGGTCGCGGACGACGGCGCCGCCGTGGCGGTCTGGACCACGCCGGAGAGCGTCGAAGCGGGGGCGGTGTT
CGCCGAGATCGGCCCGCGCATGGCCGAGTTGAGCGGTTCCCGGCTGGCCGCGCAGCAACAGATGGAAGGC
CTCCTGGCGCCGCACCGGCCCAAGGAGCCCGCGTGGTTCCTGGCCACCGTCGGAGTCTCGCCCGACCACC
AGGGCAAGGGTCTGGGCAGCGCCGTCGTGCTCCCCGGAGTGGAGGCGGCCGAGCGCGCCGGGGTGCCCGC
CTTCCTGGAGACCTCCGCGCCCCGCAACCTCCCCTTCTACGAGCGGCTCGGCTTCACCGTCACCGCCGAC
GTCGAGGTGCCCGAAGGACCGCGCACCTGGTGCATGACCCGCAAGCCCGGTGCCTGAACGCGTTAAGTCG
ACAATCAACCTCTGGATTACAAAATTTGTGAAAGATTGACTGGTATTCTTAACTATGTTGCTCCTTTTAC
GCTATGTGGATACGCTGCTTTAATGCCTTTGTATCATGCTATTGCTTCCCGTATGGCTTTCATTTTCTCC
TCCTTGTATAAATCCTGGTTGCTGTCTCTTTATGAGGAGTTGTGGCCCGTTGTCAGGCAACGTGGCGTGG
TGTGCACTGTGTTTGCTGACGCAACCCCCACTGGTTGGGGCATTGCCACCACCTGTCAGCTCCTTTCCGG
GACTTTCGCTTTCCCCCTCCCTATTGCCACGGCGGAACTCATCGCCGCCTGCCTTGCCCGCTGCTGGACA
GGGGCTCGGCTGTTGGGCACTGACAATTCCGTGGTGTTGTCGGGGAAATCATCGTCCTTTCCTTGGCTGC
TCGCCTGTGTTGCCACCTGGATTCTGCGCGGGACGTCCTTCTGCTACGTCCCTTCGGCCCTCAATCCAGC
GGACCTTCCTTCCCGCGGCCTGCTGCCGGCTCTGCGGCCTCTTCCGCGTCTTCGCCTTCGCCCTCAGACG
AGTCGGATCTCCCTTTGGGCCGCCTCCCCGCGTCGACTTTAAGACCAATGACTTACAAGGCAGCTGTAGA
TCTTAGCCACTTTTTAAAAGAAAAGGGGGGACTGGAAGGGCTAATTCACTCCCAACGAAGACAAGATCTG
CTTTTTGCTTGTACTGGGTCTCTCTGGTTAGACCAGATCTGAGCCTGGGAGCTCTCTGGCTAACTAGGGA
ACCCACTGCTTAAGCCTCAATAAAGCTTGCCTTGAGTGCTTCAAGTAGTGTGTGCCCGTCTGTTGTGTGA
CTCTGGTAACTAGAGATCCCTCAGACCCTTTTAGTCAGTGTGGAAAATCTCTAGCAGTACGTATAGTAGT
TCATGTCATCTTATTATTCAGTATTTATAACTTGCAAAGAAATGAATATCAGAGAGTGAGAGGAACTTGT
TTATTGCAGCTTATAATGGTTACAAATAAAGCAATAGCATCACAAATTTCACAAATAAAGCATTTTTTTC
ACTGCATTCTAGTTGTGGTTTGTCCAAACTCATCAATGTATCTTATCATGTCTGGCTCTAGCTATCCCGC
CCCTAACTCCGCCCATCCCGCCCCTAACTCCGCCCAGTTCCGCCCATTCTCCGCCCCATGGCTGACTAAT
TTTTTTTATTTATGCAGAGGCCGAGGCCGCCTCGGCCTCTGAGCTATTCCAGAAGTAGTGAGGAGGCTTT
TTTGGAGGCCTAGGGACGTACCCAATTCGCCCTATAGTGAGTCGTATTACGCGCGCTCACTGGCCGTCGT
TTTACAACGTCGTGACTGGGAAAACCCTGGCGTTACCCAACTTAATCGCCTTGCAGCACATCCCCCTTTC
GCCAGCTGGCGTAATAGCGAAGAGGCCCGCACCGATCGCCCTTCCCAACAGTTGCGCAGCCTGAATGGCG
AATGGG
[124 nt withheld, positions 3367-3490]
C
[91 nt withheld, positions 3492-3582]
A
[49 nt withheld, positions 3584-3632]
CCTTTGACGTTGGAGTCCACGTTCTTT
[37 nt withheld, positions 3660-3696]
ACCCTATCTCGGTCTATTCTTTTGATTTATAAGGGATTTTGCCGATTTCGGCCTATTGGTTAAAAAATGA
GCTGATTTAACAAAAATTTAACGCGAATTTTAACAAAATATTAACGCTTACAATTTAGGTGGCACTTTTC
GGGGAAATGTGCGCGGAACCCCTATTTGTTTATTTTTCTAAATACATTCAAATATGTATCCGCTCATGAG
ACAATAACCCTGATAAATGCTTCAATAATATTGAAAAAGGAAGAGTATGAGTATTCAACATTTCCGTGTC
GCCCTTATTCCCTTTTTTGCGGCATTTTGCCTTCCTGTTTTTGCTCACCCAGAAACGCTGGTGAAAGTAA
AAGATGCTGAAGATCAGTTGGGTGCACGAGTGGGTTACATCGAACTGGATCTCAACAGCGGTAAGATCCT
TGAGAGTTTTCGCCCCGAAGAACGTTTTCCAATGATGAGCACTTTTAAAGTTCTGCTATGTGGCGCGGTA
TTATCCCGTATTGACGCCGGGCAAGAGCAACTCGGTCGCCGCATACACTATTCTCAGAATGACTTGGTTG
AGTACTCACCAGTCACAGAAAAGCATCTTACGGATGGCATGACAGTAAGAGAATTATGCAGTGCTGCCAT
AACCATGAGTGATAACACTGCGGCCAACTTACTTCTGACAACGATCGGAGGACCGAAGGAGCTAACCGCT
TTTTTGCACAACATGGGGGATCATGTAACTCGCCTTGATCGTTGGGAACCGGAGCTGAATGAAGCCATAC
CAAACGACGAGCGTGACACCACGATGCCTGTAGCAATGGCAACAACGTTGCGCAAACTATTAACTGGCGA
ACTACTTACTCTAGCTTCCCGGCAACAATTAATAGACTGGATGGAGGCGGATAAAGTTGCAGGACCACTT
CTGCGCTCGGCCCTTCCGGCTGGCTGGTTTATTGCTGATAAATCTGGAGCCGGTGAGCGTGGGTCTCGCG
GTATCATTGCAGCACTGGGGCCAGATGGTAAGCCCTCCCGTATCGTAGTTATCTACACGACGGGGAGTCA
GGCAACTATGGATGAACGAAATAGACAGATCGCTGAGATAGGTGCCTCACTGATTAAGCATTGGTAACTG
TCAGACCAAGTTTACTCATATATACTTTAGATTGATTTAAAACTTCATTTTTAATTTAAAAGGATCTAGG
TGAAGATCCTTTTTGATAATCTCATGACCAAAATCCCTTAACGTGAGTTTTCGTTCCACTGAGCGTCAGA
CCCCGTAGAAAAGATCAAAGGATCTTCTTGAGATCCTTTTTTTCTGCGCGTAATCTGCTGCTTGCAAACA
AAAAAACCACCGCTACCAGCGGTGGTTTGTTTGCCGGATCAAGAGCTACCAACTCTTTTTCCGAAGGTAA
CTGGCTTCAGCAGAGCGCAGATACCAAATACTGTTCTTCTAGTGTAGCCGTAGTTAGGCCACCACTTCAA
GAACTCTGTAGCACCGCCTACATACCTCGCTCTGCTAATCCTGTTACCAGTGGCTGCTGCCAGTGGCGAT
AAGTCGTGTCTTACCGGGTTGGACTCAAGACGATAGTTACCGGATAAGGCGCAGCGGTCGGGCTGAACGG
GGGGTTCGTGCACACAGCCCAGCTTGGAGCGAACGACCTACACCGAACTGAGATACCTACAGCGTGAGCT
ATGAGAAAGCGCCACGCTTCCCGAAGGGAGAAAGGCGGACAGGTATCCGGTAAGCGGCAGGGTCGGAACA
GGAGAGCGCACGAGGGAGCTTCCAGGGGGAAACGCCTGGTATCTTTATAGTCCTGTCGGGTTTCGCCACC
TCTGACTTGAGCGTCGATTTTTGTGATGCTCGTCAGGGGGGCGGAGCCTATGGAAAAACGCCAGCAACGC
GGCCTTTTTACGGTTCCTGGCCTTTTGCTGGCCTTTTGCTCACATGTTCTTTCCTGCGTTATCCCCTGAT
TCTGTGGATAACCGTATTACCGCCTTTGAGTGAGCTGATACCGCTCGCCGCAGCCGAACGACCGAGCGCA
GCGAGTCAGTGAGCGAGGAAGCGGAAGAGCGCCCAATACGCAAACCGCCTCTCCCCGCGCGTTGGCCGAT
TCATTAATGCAGCTGGCACGACAGGTTTCCCGACTGGAAAGCGGGCAGTGAGCGCAACGCAATTAATGTG
AGTTAGCTCACTCATTAGGCACCCCAGGCTTTACACTTTATGCTTCCGGCTCGTATGTTGTGTGGAATTG
TGAGCGGATAACAATTTCACACAGGAAACAGCTATGACCATGATTACGCCAAGCGCGCAATTAACCCTCA
CTAAAGGGAACAAAAGCTGGAGCTGCAAGCTTAATGTAGTCTTATGCAATACTCTTGTAGTCTTGCAACA
TGGTAACGATGAGTTAGCAACATGCCTTACAAGGAGAGAAAAAGCACCGTGCATGCCGATTGGTGGAAGT
AAGGTGGTACGATCGTGCCTTATTAGGAAGGCAACAGACGGGTCTGACATGGATTGGACGAACCACTGAA
TTGCCGCATTGCAGAGATATTGTATTTAAGTGCCTAGCTCGATACATAAACGGGTCTCTCTGGTTAGACC
AGATCTGAGCCTGGGAGCTCTCTGGCTAACTAGGGAACCCACTGCTTAAGCCTCAATAAAGCTTGCCTTG
AGTGCTTCAAGTAGTGTGTGCCCGTCTGTTGTGTGACTCTGGTAACTAGAGATCCCTCAGACCCTTTTAG
TCAGTGTGGAAAATCTCTAGCAGTGGCGCCCGAACAGGGACTTGAAAGCGAAAGGGAAACCAGAGGAGCT
CTCTCGACGCAGGACTCGGCTTGCTGAAGCGCGCACGGCAAGAGGCGAGGGGCGGCGACTGGTGAGTACG
CCAAAAATTTTGACTAGCGGAGGCTAGAAGGAGAGAGATGGGTGCGAGAGCGTCAGTATTAAGCGGGGGA
GAATTAGATCGCGATGGGAAAAAATTCGGTTAAGGCCAGGGGGAAAGAAAAAATATAAATTAAAACATAT
AGTATGGGCAAGCAGGGAGCTAGAACGATTCGCAGTTAATCCTGGCCTGTTAGAAACATCAGAAGGCTGT
AGACAAATACTGGGACAGCTACAACCATCCCTTCAGACAGGATCAGAAGAACTTAGATCATTATATAATA
CAGTAGCAACCCTCTATTGTGTGCATCAAAGGATAGAGATAAAAGACACCAAGGAAGCTTTAGACAAGAT
AGAGGAAGAGCAAAACAAAAGTAAGACCACCGCACAGCAAGCGGCCGCTGATCTTCAGACCTGGAGGAGG
AGATATGAGGGACAATTGGAGAAGTGAATTATATAAATATAAAGTAGTAAAAATTGAACCATTAGGAGTA
GCACCCACCAAGGCAAAGAGAAGAGTGGTGCAGAGAGAAAAAAGAGCAGTGGGAATAGGAGCTTTGTTCC
TTGGGTTCTTGGGAGCAGCAGGAAGCACTATGGGCGCAGCGTCAATGACGCTGACGGTACAGGCCAGACA
ATTATTGTCTGGTATAGTGCAGCAGCAGAACAATTTGCTGAGGGCTATTGAGGCGCAACAGCATCTGTTG
CAACTCACAGTCTGGGGCATCAAGCAGCTCCAGGCAAGAATCCTGGCTGTGGAAAGATACCTAAAGGATC
AACAGCTCCTGGGGATTTGGGGTTGCTCTGGAAAACTCATTTGCACCACTGCTGTGCCTTGGAATGCTAG
TTGGAGTAATAAATCTCTGGAACAGATTTGGAATCACACGACCTGGATGGAGTGGGACAGAGAAATTAAC
AATTACACAAGCTTAATACACTCCTTAATTGAAGAATCGCAAAACCAGCAAGAAAAGAATGAACAAGAAT
TATTGGAATTAGATAAATGGGCAAGTTTGTGGAATTGGTTTAACATAACAAATTGGCTGTGGTATATAAA
ATTATTCATAATGATAGTAGGAGGCTTGGTAGGTTTAAGAATAGTTTTTGCTGTACTTTCTATAGTGAAT
AGAGTTAGGCAGGGATATTCACCATTATCGTTTCAGACCCACCTCCCAACCCCGAGGGGACCCAGAGAGG
GCCTATTTCCCATGATTCCTTCATATTTGCATATACGATACAAGGCTGTTAGAGAGATAATTAGAATTAA
TTTGACTGTAAACACAAAGATATTAGTACAAAATACGTGACGTAGAAAGTAATAATTTCTTGGGTAGTTT
GCAGTTTTAAAATTATGTTTTAAAATGGACTATCATATGCTTACCGTAACTTGAAAGTATTTCGATTTCT
TGGCTTTATATATCTTGTGGAAAGGACGAAACACCGAAATCCTTATGAAACAGACGGTTTTAGAGCTAGA
AATAGCAAGTTAAAATAAGGCTAGTCCGTTATCAACTTGAAAAAGTGGCACCGAGTCGGTGCTTTTTTAA
GCTTGGCGTAACTAGATCTTGAGACAAATGGCAGTATTCATCCACAATTTTAAAAGAAAAGGGGGGATTG
GGGGGTACAGTGCAGGGGAAAGAATAGTAGACATAATAGCAACAGACATACAAACTAAAGAATTACAAAA
ACAAATTACAAAAATTCAAAATTTTCGGGTTTATTACAGGGACAGCAGAGATCCACTTTGGCGCCGGCTC
GAGGGGG
