>Addgene plasmid #76905 | MAP3K13 gRNA (BRDN0001145899) | depositor partial sequence | sequence record 144365 | Target Sequence
AAATCCTTATGAAACAGACG
