>Addgene plasmid #76905 | MAP3K13 gRNA (BRDN0001145899) | addgene partial sequence | sequence record 186737 | hU6-F
TAGAAAGTAATAATTTCTTGGGTAGTTTGCAGTTTTAAAATTATGTTTTAAAATGGACTATCATATGCTT
ACCGTAACTTGAAAGTATTTCGATTTCTTGGCTTTATATATCTTGTGGAAAGGACGAAACACCGAAATCC
TTATGAAACAGACGTTTTAGAGCTAGAAATAGCAAGTTAAAATAAGGCTAGTCCGTTATCAACTTGAAAA
AGTGGCACCGAGTCGGTGCTTTTTTAAGCTTGGCGTAACTAGATCTTGAGACAAATGGCAGTATTCATCC
ACAATTTTAAAAGAAAAGGGGGGATTGGGGGGTACAGTGCAGGGGAAAGAATAGTAGACATAATAGCAAC
AGACATACAAACTAAAGAATTACAAAAACAAATTACAAAAATTCAAAATTTTCGGGTTTATTACAGGGAC
AGCAGAGATCCACTTTGGCGCCGGCTCGAGGGGGCCCGGGTGCAAAGATGGATAAAGTTTTAAACAGAGA
GGAATCTTTGCAGCTAATGGACCTTCTAGGTCTTGAAAGGAGTGGGAATTGGCTCCGGTGCCCGTCAGTG
GGCAGAGCGC
